Addgene plasmid #103116: pUC19-J5TNY4
Purpose: Cas9 coding gene template with optimized sequence for human codon usage
Depositing lab: Duhee Bang. Depositing organization: Yonsei University. Publication: High-throughput construction of multiple cas9 gene variants via assembly of high-depth tiled and sequence-verified oligonucleotides. Cho N, Seo HN, Ryu T, Kwon E, Huh S, Noh J, Yeom H, Hwang B, Ha H, Lee JH, Kwon S, Bang D. Nucleic Acids Res. 2018 May 18;46(9):e55. doi: 10.1093/nar/gky112. PubMed 29529247.
Backbone
  Vector backbone: pUC19
  Backbone manufacturer: NEB(New England Biolabs)
  Vector type: CRISPR ; Cloning vector
Growth in bacteria
  Bacterial resistance: Ampicillin, 100 μg/mL
  Growth temperature: 37°C
  Growth strain: DH5alpha
  Copy number: High Copy
Gene/Insert
  Gene/Insert name: J5TNY4(Cas9 coding gene from Porphyromonas sp. oral taxon 279 str. F0450)
  Insert size (bp): 3591
  Mutation: human codon-optimized
  Cloning method: Gibson Cloning
  Sequencing primers: 5′ gctgcaaggcgattaagttg; 3′ cggctcgtatgttgtgtgg
Terms and licenses: Academic/Nonprofit Terms; Industry Terms: Not Available to Industry
How to cite: pUC19-J5TNY4 was a gift from Duhee Bang (Addgene plasmid # 103116 ; http://n2t.net/addgene:103116 ; RRID:Addgene_103116)
