[The description below was written by a language model from this plasmid's Addgene catalogue record and pLannotate feature annotations shown in this document.]
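Description:
pUC19-J5TNY4 is a bacterial cloning plasmid built on the pUC19 backbone that serves as a storage and template vector for a synthetic Cas9 gene. It is maintained in E. coli at high copy number through the ColE1/pMB1-type pUC origin and selected with ampicillin via the β-lactamase gene (AmpR) and its native bla promoter. The sequenced plasmid is 6,342 nt.

The insert, recorded as 3,591 bp and introduced by Gibson assembly, is the Cas9 coding gene designated J5TNY4 from Porphyromonas sp. oral taxon 279 str. F0450, recoded for human codon usage. The automated feature table does not annotate this open reading frame. Instead it leaves a large unannotated gap between the remaining lacZα fragment and the lac operator/lac promoter/CAP binding site, which is consistent with the insert sitting in the pUC19 multiple cloning region and interrupting lacZα. The small fragment hits to bom, lacI, RSF ori and rop are short partial matches typical of pUC backbone sequence rather than functional elements.

No eukaryotic promoter, polyadenylation signal, nuclear localization signal, epitope tag or guide RNA cassette is recorded, so the plasmid is not a mammalian expression vector despite the human codon optimization. The only upstream regulatory element is the backbone lac promoter, and the record does not state the insert's orientation relative to it or whether bacterial expression is intended. According to the record, the construct's purpose is to provide a sequence-verified Cas9 coding template, one of a set of cas9 variants assembled from synthetic oligonucleotides. From it the gene can be amplified or subcloned into expression vectors for CRISPR applications.
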