Features (pLannotate 1.2.2; 11 found; start..end, strand, type, name):
     55..154     +  misc_feature   bom (fragment): basis of mobility region from pBR322
    160..314     -  CDS            lacZα (fragment): LacZα fragment of β-galactosidase; lacZ fragment
   4013..4029    -  protein_bind   lac operator: The lac repressor binds to the lac operator to inhibit transcription in E. coli. This inhibition can be relieved by adding lactose or isopropyl-β-D-thiogalactopyranoside (IPTG). lac repressor encoded by lacI
   4037..4067    -  promoter       lac promoter: promoter for the E. coli lac operon
   4082..4103    -  protein_bind   CAP binding site: CAP binding activates transcription in the presence of cAMP. E. coli catabolite activator protein
   4116..4208    -  CDS            lacI (fragment): lac repressor; lacI; The lac repressor binds to the lac operator to inhibit transcription in E. coli. This inhibition can be relieved by adding lactose or isopropyl-β-D-thiogalactopyranoside (IPTG).
   4210..4258    -  rep_origin     RSF ori (fragment): Plasmids containing the RSF 1030 origin of replication can be propagated in E. coli cells that contain additional plasmids with compatible origins.
   4441..5029    -  rep_origin     ori: high-copy-number ColE1/pMB1/pBR322/pUC origin of replication
   5200..6060    -  CDS            AmpR: β-lactamase; bla; confers resistance to ampicillin, carbenicillin, and related antibiotics
   6061..6165    -  promoter       AmpR promoter: bla
   6260..6295    +  CDS            rop (fragment): Rop protein, which maintains plasmids at low copy number; rop
>Addgene plasmid #103116 | pUC19-J5TNY4 | addgene full sequence | sequence record 201878 | Addgene NGS Result
CGGGAGCAGACAAGCCCGTCAGGGCGCGTCAGCGGGTGTTGGCGGGTGTCGGGGCTGGCTTAACTATGCG
GCATCAGAGCAGATTGTACTGAGAGTGCACCATATGCGGTGTGAAATACCGCACAGATGCGTAAGGAGAA
AATACCGCATCAGGCGCCATTCGCCATTCAGGCTGCGCAACTGTTGGGAAGGGCGATCGGTGCGGGCCTC
TTCGCTATTACGCCAGCTGGCGAAAGGGGGATGTGCTGCAAGGCGATTAAGTTGGGTAACGCCAGGGTTT
TCCCAGTCACGACGTTGTAAAACGACGGCCAGTGTGCTGTCTCATCATTTTGGCAAAGAATTCGCGGCCG
CCACCATGCTCATGTCCAAGCACGTGCTGGGGTTGGATCTGGGGGTCGGGTCAATTGGCTGGTGCTTGAT
TGCCCTGGACGCTCAGGGTGATCCCGCTGAAATTCTGGGCATGGGGAGCCGCGTCGTGCCCCTGAATAAT
GCTACAAAAGCAATTGAGGCTTTCAATGCCGGAGCTGCCTTCACTGCAAGCCAAGAGCGAACAGCAAGAA
GAACGATGAGACGCGGGTTCGCCCGCTATCAGTTGCGCAGATACCGCCTGAGAAGGGAACTTGAGAAAGT
TGGGATGTTGCCCGATGCTGCTCTGATCCAACTGCCCCTCCTGGAACTGTGGGAGCTTCGGGAAAGAGCC
GCGACCGCAGGCCGACGGCTGACCCTCCCTGAGCTGGGACGCGTGCTGTGCCACATCAATCAGAAGCGCG
GCTACAGACATGTAAAAAGCGATGCTGCTGCCATTGTGGGCGACGAGGGCGAGAAAAAGAAGGACTCTAA
TTCTGCGTATCTGGCCGGAATTAGGGCAAATGATGAGAAGCTCCAAGCTGAACACAAGACTGTCGGACAG
TACTTCGCCGAACAGCTGCGGCAAAATCAGAGTGAAAGTCCTACTGGAGGCATAAGCTACAGAATTAAGG
ACCAGATCTTCTCTCGCCAATGTTACATCGACGAGTACGACCAGATCATGGCTGTGCAGAGAGTGCATTA
TCCCGACATTCTGACGGACGAGTTTATCAGAATGCTGAGGGACGAGGTAATCTTCATGCAACGCCCCCTC
AAATCTTGTAAGCACCTGGTGTCTCTGTGCGAATTTGAGAAGCAAGAGCGCGTCATGCGGGTCCAGCAGG
ACGACGGCAAGGGAGGCTGGCAGCTGGTGGAACGGAGGGTCAAATTTGGGCCCAAAGTGGCCCCGAAATC
CTCACCACTGTTTCAACTGTGCTGTATCTACGAAGCCGTGAATAACATCCGGCTCACACGCCCAAACGGA
TCCCCATGTGACATTACACCTGAGGAACGGGCTAAGATCGTGGCCCATCTCCAGAGTAGCGCTTCTCTTT
CCTTTGCCGCTTTGAAGAAGCTGCTCAAAGAAAAAGCGCTGATTGCAGACCAGCTCACAAGCAAGTCCGG
TCTGAAGGGTAACTCCACTCGCGTGGCACTTGCTTCTGCTCTTCAGCCCTACCCCCAATACCATCACCTG
CTTGACATGGAGCTTGAAACCAGAATGATGACCGTCCAGTTGACCGACGAGGAAACCGGGGAAGTTACCG
AGCGCGAGGTCGCCGTCGTAACTGACTCATACGTGCGAAAGCCTCTTTATCGCCTGTGGCATATACTGTA
CAGCATCGAGGAGCGGGAGGCCATGCGGAGAGCGTTGATCACACAGCTGGGGATGAAAGAGGAGGATCTG
GACGGAGGCCTGCTCGACCAGCTGTACCGGCTGGACTTCGTCAAGCCTGGCTACGGGAACAAGTCTGCTA
AGTTCATTTGTAAGCTGCTCCCTCAGCTCCAGCAGGGACTGGGCTACTCTGAAGCATGCGCCGCTGTCGG
GTATAGACATTCCAATAGTCCAACTAGTGAGGAGATCACCGAGCGGACTCTGCTGGAGAAAATCCCTCTG
CTGCAGCGGAACGAACTGCGCCAACCCTTGGTTGAGAAAATTCTGAATCAGATGATCAATTTGGTCAACG
CTCTGAAGGCAGAGTATGGTATCGACGAGGTCCGCGTGGAGCTGGCAAGAGAACTGAAAATGTCCCGGGA
GGAACGCGAGAGAATGGCACGGAACAATAAGGACCGGGAGGAGCGAAATAAAGGCGTGGCTGCCAAGATC
CGGGAGTGTGGTCTTTACCCCACAAAGCCCAGAATCCAGAAATACATGCTGTGGAAGGAAGCCGGTAGGC
AGTGTCTCTACTGCGGCCGATCAATTGAAGAGGAGCAGTGTCTTCGAGAGGGTGGAATGGAGGTAGAGCA
TATTATTCCTAAGTCAGTCCTGTATGACGATTCATACGGAAATAAGACCTGTGCATGCAGGAGATGCAAC
AAGGAGAAGGGCAACCGGACCGCTCTGGAATACATTAGAGCTAAGGGGCGCGAGGCCGAGTATATGAAAC
GCATTAACGACCTGCTCAAAGAGAAGAAGATCTCATACAGTAAGCACCAGAGACTTCGCTGGTTGAAGGA
GGACATCCCCAGCGACTTCCTCGAGCGACAACTGCGGCTTACCCAGTATATAAGTCGCCAGGCAATGGCC
ATTTTGCAACAGGGAATCCGCAGAGTGAGTGCTTCCGAAGGGGGAGTCACAGCTAGATTGAGGTCCCTGT
GGGGGTATGGCAAGATTCTCCACACACTCAACCTTGATAGGTATGATAGTATGGGCGAAACAGAACGCGT
TTCTCGAGAGGGCGAGGCCACCGAGGAACTTCATATCACGAACTGGTCCAAGAGAATGGATCACCGGCAT
CATGCAATCGACGCTCTCGTCGTCGCCTGTACCCGCCAGTCTTATATTCAGCGGCTCAATCGGCTTAGTA
GTGAGTTCGGCAGGGAGGATAAGAAGAAAGAAGATCAGGAGGCTCAAGAACAACAGGCCACCGAAACCGG
CCGGCTTAGTAACCTCGAACGCTGGCTTACCCAGCGTCCCCACTTTTCTGTGAGAACGGTGTCTGACAAG
GTCGCGGAAATTTTGATTAGTTACCGACCAGGCCAGCGGGTAGTGACTAGAGGGAGAAACATCTACCGCA
AGAAGATGGCTGACGGGAGGGAAGTGAGCTGCGTCCAAAGGGGTGTCTTGGTACCTCGGGGAGAGCTCAT
GGAGGCGAGCTTTTATGGGAAGATTCTCTCCCAGGGGAGGGTGCGCATCGTGAAGAGATACCCACTCCAT
GACCTGAAAGGTGAGGTAGTGGATCCACATCTGCGCGAACTGATCACCACATATAATCAGGAACTCAAAA
GCCGAGAAAAAGGGGCTCCCATCCCCCCTCTGTGTCTGGACAAAGATAAGAAGCAAGAGGTCCGAAGCGT
GAGGTGTTACGCTAAAACTCTGAGCTTGGACAAGGCAATTCCCATGTGCTTTGACGAAAAAGGCGAACCG
ACTGCGTTCGTCAAAAGTGCCAGTAATCACCACCTCGCTTTGTATCGGACACCCAAGGGGAAACTGGTGG
AATCCATCGTCACATTTTGGGATGCGGTCGACCGAGCTAGGTACGGGATCCCTCTGGTGATTACCCACCC
AAGAGAGGTCATGGAACAAGTGCTTCAGCGCGGGGACATACCTGAACAGGTATTGAGTCTGCTTCCCCCT
TCCGACTGGGTTTTTGTGGATTCACTCCAGCAGGACGAAATGGTGGTCATCGGCTTGAGCGACGAGGAAC
TGCAGCGGGCTTTGGAAGCGCAAAATTACCGCAAAATCTCCGAGCACCTCTATCGGGTGCAGAAAATGTC
CTCAAGTTACTATGTGTTTCGATATCACCTTGAGACATCAGTGGCTGATGACAAGAATACTTCCGGACGA
ATCCCAAAGTTCCACCGCGTTCAGTCTCTGAAAGCCTACGAGGAACGAAATATTAGGAAAGTCCGGGTCG
ACCTGCTGGGACGAATCTCCCTGTTGAGCAGGGCTGACCCCAAGAAGAAGAGGAAGGTGAGGTCCATGGT
CATAGCTGTTTCCTGTGTGAAATTGTTATCCGCTCACAATTCCACACAACATACGAGCCGGAAGCATAAA
GTGTAAAGCCTGGGGTGCCTAATGAGTGAGCTAACTCACATTAATTGCGTTGCGCTCACTGCCCGCTTTC
CAGTCGGGAAACCTGTCGTGCCAGCTGCATTAATGAATCGGCCAACGCGCGGGGAGAGGCGGTTTGCGTA
TTGGGCGCTCTTCCGCTTCCTCGCTCACTGACTCGCTGCGCTCGGTCGTTCGGCTGCGTCTTCCGCTTCC
TCGCTCACTGACTCGCTGCGCTCGGTCGTTCGGCTGCGGCGAGCGGTATCAGCTCACTCAAAGGCGGTAA
TACGGTTATCCACAGAATCAGGGGATAACGCAGGAAAGAACATGTGAGCAAAAGGCCAGCAAAAGGCCAG
GAACCGTAAAAAGGCCGCGTTGCTGGCGTTTTTCCATAGGCTCCGCCCCCCTGACGAGCATCACAAAAAT
CGACGCTCAAGTCAGAGGTGGCGAAACCCGACAGGACTATAAAGATACCAGGCGTTTCCCCCTGGAAGCT
CCCTCGTGCGCTCTCCTGTTCCGACCCTGCCGCTTACCGGATACCTGTCCGCCTTTCTCCCTTCGGGAAG
CGTGGCGCTTTCTCATAGCTCACGCTGTAGGTATCTCAGTTCGGTGTAGGTCGTTCGCTCCAAGCTGGGC
TGTGTGCACGAACCCCCCGTTCAGCCCGACCGCTGCGCCTTATCCGGTAACTATCGTCTTGAGTCCAACC
CGGTAAGACACGACTTATCGCCACTGGCAGCAGCCACTGGTAACAGGATTAGCAGAGCGAGGTATGTAGG
CGGTGCTACAGAGTTCTTGAAGTGGTGGCCTAACTACGGCTACACTAGAAGAACAGTATTTGGTATCTGC
GCTCTGCTGAAGCCAGTTACCTTCGGAAAAAGAGTTGGTAGCTCTTGATCCGGCAAACAAACCACCGCTG
GTAGCGGTGGTTTTTTTGTTTGCAAGCAGCAGATTACGCGCAGAAAAAAAGGATCTCAAGAAGATCCTTT
GATCTTTTCTACGGGGTCTGACGCTCAGTGGAACGAAAACTCACGTTAAGGGATTTTGGTCATGAGATTA
TCAAAAAGGATCTTCACCTAGATCCTTTTAAATTAAAAATGAAGTTTTAAATCAATCTAAAGTATATATG
AGTAAACTTGGTCTGACAGTTACCAATGCTTAATCAGTGAGGCACCTATCTCAGCGATCTGTCTATTTCG
TTCATCCATAGTTGCCTGACTCCCCGTCGTGTAGATAACTACGATACGGGAGGGCTTACCATCTGGCCCC
AGTGCTGCAATGATACCGCGAGACCCACGCTCACCGGCTCCAGATTTATCAGCAATAAACCAGCCAGCCG
GAAGGGCCGAGCGCAGAAGTGGTCCTGCAACTTTATCCGCCTCCATCCAGTCTATTAATTGTTGCCGGGA
AGCTAGAGTAAGTAGTTCGCCAGTTAATAGTTTGCGCAACGTTGTTGCCATTGCTACAGGCATCGTGGTG
TCACGCTCGTCGTTTGGTATGGCTTCATTCAGCTCCGGTTCCCAACGATCAAGGCGAGTTACATGATCCC
CCATGTTGTGCAAAAAAGCGGTTAGCTCCTTCGGTCCTCCGATCGTTGTCAGAAGTAAGTTGGCCGCAGT
GTTATCACTCATGGTTATGGCAGCACTGCATAATTCTCTTACTGTCATGCCATCCGTAAGATGCTTTTCT
GTGACTGGTGAGTACTCAACCAAGTCATTCTGAGAATAGTGTATGCGGCGACCGAGTTGCTCTTGCCCGG
CGTCAATACGGGATAATACCGCGCCACATAGCAGAACTTTAAAAGTGCTCATCATTGGAAAACGTTCTTC
GGGGCGAAAACTCTCAAGGATCTTACCGCTGTTGAGATCCAGTTCGATGTAACCCACTCGTGCACCCAAC
TGATCTTCAGCATCTTTTACTTTCACCAGCGTTTCTGGGTGAGCAAAAACAGGAAGGCAAAATGCCGCAA
AAAAGGGAATAAGGGCGACACGGAAATGTTGAATACTCATACTCTTCCTTTTTCAATATTATTGAAGCAT
TTATCAGGGTTATTGTCTCATGAGCGGATACATATTTGAATGTATTTAGAAAAATAAACAAATAGGGGTT
CCGCGCACATTTCCCCGAAAAGTGCCACCTGACGTCTAAGAAACCATTATTATCATGACATTAACCTATA
AAAATAGGCGTATCACGAGGCCCTTTCGTCTCGCGCGTTTCGGTGATGACGGTGAAAACCTCTGACACAT
GCAGCTCCCGGAGACGGTCACAGCTTGTCTGTAAGCGGATGC
