>Addgene plasmid #103116 | pUC19-J5TNY4 | depositor partial sequence | sequence record 195269 | J5TNY4
ATGCTCATGTCCAAGCACGTGCTGGGGTTGGATCTGGGGGTCGGGTCAATTGGCTGGTGCTTGATTGCCC
TGGACGCTCAGGGTGATCCCGCTGAAATTCTGGGCATGGGGAGCCGCGTCGTGCCCCTGAATAATGCTAC
AAAAGCAATTGAGGCTTTCAATGCCGGAGCTGCCTTCACTGCAAGCCAAGAGCGAACAGCAAGAAGAACG
ATGAGACGCGGGTTCGCCCGCTATCAGTTGCGCAGATACCGCCTGAGAAGGGAACTTGAGAAAGTTGGGA
TGTTGCCCGATGCTGCTCTGATCCAACTGCCCCTCCTGGAACTGTGGGAGCTTCGGGAAAGAGCCGCGAC
CGCAGGCCGACGGCTGACCCTCCCTGAGCTGGGACGCGTGCTGTGCCACATCAATCAGAAGCGCGGCTAC
AGACATGTAAAAAGCGATGCTGCTGCCATTGTGGGCGACGAGGGCGAGAAAAAGAAGGACTCTAATTCTG
CGTATCTGGCCGGAATTAGGGCAAATGATGAGAAGCTCCAAGCTGAACACAAGACTGTCGGACAGTACTT
CGCCGAACAGCTGCGGCAAAATCAGAGTGAAAGTCCTACTGGAGGCATAAGCTACAGAATTAAGGACCAG
ATCTTCTCTCGCCAATGTTACATCGACGAGTACGACCAGATCATGGCTGTGCAGAGAGTGCATTATCCCG
ACATTCTGACGGACGAGTTTATCAGAATGCTGAGGGACGAGGTAATCTTCATGCAACGCCCCCTCAAATC
TTGTAAGCACCTGGTGTCTCTGTGCGAATTTGAGAAGCAAGAGCGCGTCATGCGGGTCCAGCAGGACGAC
GGCAAGGGAGGCTGGCAGCTGGTGGAACGGAGGGTCAAATTTGGGCCCAAAGTGGCCCCGAAATCCTCAC
CACTGTTTCAACTGTGCTGTATCTACGAAGCCGTGAATAACATCCGGCTCACACGCCCAAACGGATCCCC
ATGTGACATTACACCTGAGGAACGGGCTAAGATCGTGGCCCATCTCCAGAGTAGCGCTTCTCTTTCCTTT
GCCGCTTTGAAGAAGCTGCTCAAAGAAAAAGCGCTGATTGCAGACCAGCTCACAAGCAAGTCCGGTCTGA
AGGGTAACTCCACTCGCGTGGCACTTGCTTCTGCTCTTCAGCCCTACCCCCAATACCATCACCTGCTTGA
CATGGAGCTTGAAACCAGAATGATGACCGTCCAGTTGACCGACGAGGAAACCGGGGAAGTTACCGAGCGC
GAGGTCGCCGTCGTAACTGACTCATACGTGCGAAAGCCTCTTTATCGCCTGTGGCATATACTGTACAGCA
TCGAGGAGCGGGAGGCCATGCGGAGAGCGTTGATCACACAGCTGGGGATGAAAGAGGAGGATCTGGACGG
AGGCCTGCTCGACCAGCTGTACCGGCTGGACTTCGTCAAGCCTGGCTACGGGAACAAGTCTGCTAAGTTC
ATTTGTAAGCTGCTCCCTCAGCTCCAGCAGGGACTGGGCTACTCTGAAGCATGCGCCGCTGTCGGGTATA
GACATTCCAATAGTCCAACTAGTGAGGAGATCACCGAGCGGACTCTGCTGGAGAAAATCCCTCTGCTGCA
GCGGAACGAACTGCGCCAACCCTTGGTTGAGAAAATTCTGAATCAGATGATCAATTTGGTCAACGCTCTG
AAGGCAGAGTATGGTATCGACGAGGTCCGCGTGGAGCTGGCAAGAGAACTGAAAATGTCCCGGGAGGAAC
GCGAGAGAATGGCACGGAACAATAAGGACCGGGAGGAGCGAAATAAAGGCGTGGCTGCCAAGATCCGGGA
GTGTGGTCTTTACCCCACAAAGCCCAGAATCCAGAAATACATGCTGTGGAAGGAAGCCGGTAGGCAGTGT
CTCTACTGCGGCCGATCAATTGAAGAGGAGCAGTGTCTTCGAGAGGGTGGAATGGAGGTAGAGCATATTA
TTCCTAAGTCAGTCCTGTATGACGATTCATACGGAAATAAGACCTGTGCATGCAGGAGATGCAACAAGGA
GAAGGGCAACCGGACCGCTCTGGAATACATTAGAGCTAAGGGGCGCGAGGCCGAGTATATGAAACGCATT
AACGACCTGCTCAAAGAGAAGAAGATCTCATACAGTAAGCACCAGAGACTTCGCTGGTTGAAGGAGGACA
TCCCCAGCGACTTCCTCGAGCGACAACTGCGGCTTACCCAGTATATAAGTCGCCAGGCAATGGCCATTTT
GCAACAGGGAATCCGCAGAGTGAGTGCTTCCGAAGGGGGAGTCACAGCTAGATTGAGGTCCCTGTGGGGG
TATGGCAAGATTCTCCACACACTCAACCTTGATAGGTATGATAGTATGGGCGAAACAGAACGCGTTTCTC
GAGAGGGCGAGGCCACCGAGGAACTTCATATCACGAACTGGTCCAAGAGAATGGATCACCGGCATCATGC
AATCGACGCTCTCGTCGTCGCCTGTACCCGCCAGTCTTATATTCAGCGGCTCAATCGGCTTAGTAGTGAG
TTCGGCAGGGAGGATAAGAAGAAAGAAGATCAGGAGGCTCAAGAACAACAGGCCACCGAAACCGGCCGGC
TTAGTAACCTCGAACGCTGGCTTACCCAGCGTCCCCACTTTTCTGTGAGAACGGTGTCTGACAAGGTCGC
GGAAATTTTGATTAGTTACCGACCAGGCCAGCGGGTAGTGACTAGAGGGAGAAACATCTACCGCAAGAAG
ATGGCTGACGGGAGGGAAGTGAGCTGCGTCCAAAGGGGTGTCTTGGTACCTCGGGGAGAGCTCATGGAGG
CGAGCTTTTATGGGAAGATTCTCTCCCAGGGGAGGGTGCGCATCGTGAAGAGATACCCACTCCATGACCT
GAAAGGTGAGGTAGTGGATCCACATCTGCGCGAACTGATCACCACATATAATCAGGAACTCAAAAGCCGA
GAAAAAGGGGCTCCCATCCCCCCTCTGTGTCTGGACAAAGATAAGAAGCAAGAGGTCCGAAGCGTGAGGT
GTTACGCTAAAACTCTGAGCTTGGACAAGGCAATTCCCATGTGCTTTGACGAAAAAGGCGAACCGACTGC
GTTCGTCAAAAGTGCCAGTAATCACCACCTCGCTTTGTATCGGACACCCAAGGGGAAACTGGTGGAATCC
ATCGTCACATTTTGGGATGCGGTCGACCGAGCTAGGTACGGGATCCCTCTGGTGATTACCCACCCAAGAG
AGGTCATGGAACAAGTGCTTCAGCGCGGGGACATACCTGAACAGGTATTGAGTCTGCTTCCCCCTTCCGA
CTGGGTTTTTGTGGATTCACTCCAGCAGGACGAAATGGTGGTCATCGGCTTGAGCGACGAGGAACTGCAG
CGGGCTTTGGAAGCGCAAAATTACCGCAAAATCTCCGAGCACCTCTATCGGGTGCAGAAAATGTCCTCAA
GTTACTATGTGTTTCGATATCACCTTGAGACATCAGTGGCTGATGACAAGAATACTTCCGGACGAATCCC
AAAGTTCCACCGCGTTCAGTCTCTGAAAGCCTACGAGGAACGAAATATTAGGAAAGTCCGGGTCGACCTG
CTGGGACGAATCTCCCTGTTG
